Addgene plasmid #225969: pQE-9-RTXWTM-X2D-C
Purpose: Block V Repeats-In-Toxin (RTX) protein with global substitution of aspartic acid in nonapeptide repeats and C-terminal Capping Domain
Depositing lab: Danielle Mai. Depositing organization: Stanford University. Publication: Sequence-defined structural transitions by calcium-responsive proteins. Chang M, Huang W, Shambharkar G, Hernandez K, Mai DJ. Polym Chem. 2024. doi: https://doi.org/10.1039/D4PY00907J.
Backbone
  Vector backbone: pQE-9
  Vector type: Bacterial Expression
Growth in bacteria
  Bacterial resistance: Ampicillin, 100 μg/mL
  Growth temperature: 37°C
  Growth strain: DH5alpha
  Copy number: High Copy
Gene/Insert
  Gene/Insert name: RTXWTM-X2D-C
  Species: Synthetic
  Tag / fusion protein: 6xHis (N terminal on insert)
  Cloning method: Restriction Enzyme; 5′ cloning site BamHI (not destroyed); 3′ cloning site HindIII (not destroyed)
Terms and licenses: Academic/Nonprofit Terms; Industry Terms: Not Available to Industry
Depositor comments: Please visit https://doi.org/10.26434/chemrxiv-2024-wk4bn-v3 for preprint.
How to cite: pQE-9-RTXWTM-X2D-C was a gift from Danielle Mai (Addgene plasmid # 225969 ; http://n2t.net/addgene:225969 ; RRID:Addgene_225969)
