[The description below was written by a language model from this plasmid's Addgene catalogue record and pLannotate feature annotations shown in this document.]
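Description:
pQE-9-RTXWTM-X2D-C is a bacterial expression plasmid built on the pQE-9 backbone for producing an engineered calcium-responsive protein in E. coli. It replicates from a high-copy ColE1/pMB1-type origin and is selected with ampicillin through the bla (AmpR) gene and its native promoter. The annotated 5.2 kb sequence also carries backbone elements: a cat coding sequence preceded by only a fragment of its promoter and followed by the rrnB T1 terminator, a pBR322 bom region, and a short remnant of rop. A full lacI gene driven by the lacIq promoter is also annotated, so the plasmid supplies its own lac repressor. Chloramphenicol is not listed as a selection in the catalogue entry.

The expression cassette is driven by the bacteriophage T5 promoter, which is read by E. coli RNA polymerase and is controlled by lac operator sites, one embedded in the promoter and one just downstream. This makes expression repressible by LacI and inducible with IPTG. The open reading frame begins with an N-terminal 6xHis tag for metal-affinity purification, followed by the synthetic insert cloned between BamHI and HindIII sites that were both preserved. It ends at the lambda t0 terminator. The insert is annotated as a fragment related to the Bordetella pertussis adenylate cyclase toxin (CyaA). According to the record, it encodes a Block V Repeats-in-Toxin (RTX) domain with global substitution of aspartic acid in the nonapeptide repeats, together with the C-terminal capping domain. The record does not spell out which repeat position is altered. The associated work concerns sequence-defined structural transitions in calcium-responsive proteins, so the plasmid is suited to expressing and purifying this RTX variant for comparison with related sequence designs.
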