Features (pLannotate 1.2.2; 17 found; start..end, strand, type, name):
     10..54      +  promoter       T5 promoter: bacteriophage T5 promoter for E. coli RNA polymerase, with embedded lac operator
     62..78      +  protein_bind   lac operator: The lac repressor binds to the lac operator to inhibit transcription in E. coli. This inhibition can be relieved by adding lactose or isopropyl-β-D-thiogalactopyranoside (IPTG). lac repressor encoded by lacI
    127..144     +  CDS            7xHis (fragment): 6xHis affinity tag
    166..627     +  CDS            cya (fragment): CYAA_BORP1 - Also known as cyaA. Experimental evidence at protein level: Swiss-Prot protein existence level 1. This adenylate cyclase belongs to a special class of bacterial toxin. It causes whooping cough by acting on mammalian cells by elevating cAMP-concentration and thus disrupts normal cell function. From Bordetella pertussis (strain ATCC 9797 / DSM 5571 / NCTC 10739 / 18323).
    667..761     +  terminator     lambda t0 terminator: transcription terminator from phage lambda
    776..804     +  promoter       cat promoter (fragment): promoter of the E. coli cat gene encoding chloramphenicol acetyltransferase
    805..1461    +  CDS            cat: CAT_ECOLX - Experimental evidence at protein level: Swiss-Prot protein existence level 1. This enzyme is an effector of chloramphenicol resistance in bacteria. From Escherichia coli. This protein is used as a marker in many commonly used cloning vectors, such as pACYC184.
   1529..1615    +  terminator     rrnB T1 terminator: Escherichia coli rrnB; transcription terminator T1 from the E. coli rrnB gene
   1638..1655    -  promoter       tet promoter (fragment): E. coli promoter for tetracycline efflux protein gene
   1674..1695    -  protein_bind   CAP binding site: CAP binding activates transcription in the presence of cAMP. E. coli catabolite activator protein
   1708..2790    -  CDS            lacI: lac repressor; lacI; The lac repressor binds to the lac operator to inhibit transcription in E. coli. This inhibition can be relieved by adding lactose or isopropyl-β-D-thiogalactopyranoside (IPTG).
   2791..2868    -  promoter       lacIq promoter: lacI (mutant); In the lacIq allele, a single base change in the promoter boosts expression of the lacI gene about 10-fold.
   2917..2958    +  CDS            rop (fragment): Rop protein, which maintains plasmids at low copy number; rop
   3060..3200    +  misc_feature   bom: basis of mobility region from pBR322
   3386..3974    -  rep_origin     ori: high-copy-number ColE1/pMB1/pBR322/pUC origin of replication
   4145..5005    -  CDS            AmpR: β-lactamase; bla; confers resistance to ampicillin, carbenicillin, and related antibiotics
   5006..5110    -  promoter       AmpR promoter: bla
>Addgene plasmid #225969 | pQE-9-RTXWTM-X2D-C | addgene full sequence | sequence record 446169 | Addgene NGS Result
CTCGAGAAATCATAAAAAATTTATTTGCTTTGTGAGCGGATAACAATTATAATAGATTCAATTGTGAGCG
GATAACAATTTCACACAGAATTCATTAAAGAGGAGAAATTAACTATGAGAGGATCGCATCACCATCACCA
TCACGGATCCCATATGGAGCTCGGCGCTAGCGGTTCTGCCAGAGACGATGTACTCATTGGTGATGCGGGT
GATAATGTTCTCAACGGTTTAGCAGGCGATGACGTTCTGAGTGGGGGAGCTGGTGACGACGTATTACTGG
GCGATGAAGGAGATGATCTGCTTAGCGGAGATGCTGGCGATGATGACTTGTTCGGGGGTCAGGGCGATGA
CACGTATTTGTTTGGAGTGGGCTATGGTGACGACACAATCTATGAGTCAGGGGGTGGGGATGACACCATT
CGTATCAATGCAGGCGCGGATCAACTGTGGTTTGCTCGGCAGGGCAATGATCTTGAGATCCGCATACTGG
GTACTGATGATGCCCTGACCGTCCATGATTGGTACCGTGACGCGGATCATCGCGTTGAAATAATTCACGC
CGCTAACCAAGCAGTGGATCAGGCCGGAATTGAAAAATTAGTCGAAGCGATGGCACAGTACCCGGATGAA
TTCACTAGTCTCGAGAAGCTTAATTAGCTGAGCTTGGACTCCTGTTGATAGATCCAGTAATGACCTCAGA
ACTCCATCTGGATTTGTTCAGAACGCTCGGTTGCCGCCGGGCGTTTTTTATTGGTGAGAATCCAAGCTAG
CTTGGCGAGATTTTCAGGAGCTAAGGAAGCTAAAATGGAGAAAAAAATCACTGGATATACCACCGTTGAT
ATATCCCAATGGCATCGTAAAGAACATTTTGAGGCATTTCAGTCAGTTGCTCAATGTACCTATAACCAGA
CCGTTCAGCTGGATATTACGGCCTTTTTAAAGACCGTAAAGAAAAATAAGCACAAGTTTTATCCGGCCTT
TATTCACATTCTTGCCCGCCTGATGAATGCTCATCCGGAATTTCGTATGGCAATGAAAGACGGTGAGCTG
GTGATATGGGATAGTGTTCACCCTTGTTACACCGTTTTCCATGAGCAAACTGAAACGTTTTCATCGCTCT
GGAGTGAATACCACGACGATTTCCGGCAGTTTCTACACATATATTCGCAAGATGTGGCGTGTTACGGTGA
AAACCTGGCCTATTTCCCTAAAGGGTTTATTGAGAATATGTTTTTCGTCTCAGCCAATCCCTGGGTGAGT
TTCACCAGTTTTGATTTAAACGTGGCCAATATGGACAACTTCTTCGCCCCCGTTTTCACCATGGGCAAAT
ATTATACGCAAGGCGACAAGGTGCTGATGCCGCTGGCGATTCAGGTTCATCATGCCGTTTGTGATGGCTT
CCATGTCGGCAGAATGCTTAATGAATTACAACAGTACTGCGATGAGTGGCAGGGCGGGGCGTAATTTTTT
TAAGGCAGTTATTGGTGCCCTTAAACGCCTGGGGTAATGACTCTCTAGCTTGAGGCATCAAATAAAACGA
AAGGCTCAGTCGAAAGACTGGGCCTTTCGTTTTATCTGTTGTTTGTCGGTGAACGCTCTCCTGAGTAGGA
CAAATCCGCCCTCTAGATTACGTGCAGTCGATGATAAGCTGTCAAACATGAGAATTGTGCCTAATGAGTG
AGCTAACTTACATTAATTGCGTTGCGCTCACTGCCCGCTTTCCAGTCGGGAAACCTGTCGTGCCAGCTGC
ATTAATGAATCGGCCAACGCGCGGGGAGAGGCGGTTTGCGTATTGGGCGCCAGGGTGGTTTTTCTTTTCA
CCAGTGAGACGGGCAACAGCTGATTGCCCTTCACCGCCTGGCCCTGAGAGAGTTGCAGCAAGCGGTCCAC
GCTGGTTTGCCCCAGCAGGCGAAAATCCTGTTTGATGGTGGTTAACGGCGGGATATAACATGAGCTGTCT
TCGGTATCGTCGTATCCCACTACCGAGATATCCGCACCAACGCGCAGCCCGGACTCGGTAATGGCGCGCA
TTGCGCCCAGCGCCATCTGATCGTTGGCAACCAGCATCGCAGTGGGAACGATGCCCTCATTCAGCATTTG
CATGGTTTGTTGAAAACCGGACATGGCACTCCAGTCGCCTTCCCGTTCCGCTATCGGCTGAATTTGATTG
CGAGTGAGATATTTATGCCAGCCAGCCAGACGCAGACGCGCCGAGACAGAACTTAATGGGCCCGCTAACA
GCGCGATTTGCTGGTGACCCAATGCGACCAGATGCTCCACGCCCAGTCGCGTACCGTCTTCATGGGAGAA
AATAATACTGTTGATGGGTGTCTGGTCAGAGACATCAAGAAATAACGCCGGAACATTAGTGCAGGCAGCT
TCCACAGCAATGGCATCCTGGTCATCCAGCGGATAGTTAATGATCAGCCCACTGACGCGTTGCGCGAGAA
GATTGTGCACCGCCGCTTTACAGGCTTCGACGCCGCTTCGTTCTACCATCGACACCACCACGCTGGCACC
CAGTTGATCGGCGCGAGATTTAATCGCCGCGACAATTTGCGACGGCGCGTGCAGGGCCAGACTGGAGGTG
GCAACGCCAATCAGCAACGACTGTTTGCCCGCCAGTTGTTGTGCCACGCGGTTGGGAATGTAATTCAGCT
CCGCCATCGCCGCTTCCACTTTTTCCCGCGTTTTCGCAGAAACGTGGCTGGCCTGGTTCACCACGCGGGA
AACGGTCTGATAAGAGACACCGGCATACTCTGCGACATCGTATAACGTTACTGGTTTCACATTCACCACC
CTGAATTGACTCTCTTCCGGGCGCTATCATGCCATACCGCGAAAGGTTTTGCACCATTCGATGGTGTCGG
AATTTCGGGCAGCGTTGGGTCCTGGCCACGGGTGCGCATGATCTAGAGCTGCCTCGCGCGTTTCGGTGAT
GACGGTGAAAACCTCTGACACATGCAGCTCCCGGAGACGGTCACAGCTTGTCTGTAAGCGGATGCCGGGA
GCAGACAAGCCCGTCAGGGCGCGTCAGCGGGTGTTGGCGGGTGTCGGGGCGCAGCCATGACCCAGTCACG
TAGCGATAGCGGAGTGTATACTGGCTTAACTATGCGGCATCAGAGCAGATTGTACTGAGAGTGCACCATA
TGCGGTGTGAAATACCGCACAGATGCGTAAGGAGAAAATACCGCATCAGGCGCTCTTCCGCTTCCTCGCT
CACTGACTCGCTGCGCTCGGTCGTTCGGCTGCGGCGAGCGGTATCAGCTCACTCAAAGGCGGTAATACGG
TTATCCACAGAATCAGGGGATAACGCAGGAAAGAACATGTGAGCAAAAGGCCAGCAAAAGGCCAGGAACC
GTAAAAAGGCCGCGTTGCTGGCGTTTTTCCATAGGCTCCGCCCCCCTGACGAGCATCACAAAAATCGACG
CTCAAGTCAGAGGTGGCGAAACCCGACAGGACTATAAAGATACCAGGCGTTTCCCCCTGGAAGCTCCCTC
GTGCGCTCTCCTGTTCCGACCCTGCCGCTTACCGGATACCTGTCCGCCTTTCTCCCTTCGGGAAGCGTGG
CGCTTTCTCATAGCTCACGCTGTAGGTATCTCAGTTCGGTGTAGGTCGTTCGCTCCAAGCTGGGCTGTGT
GCACGAACCCCCCGTTCAGCCCGACCGCTGCGCCTTATCCGGTAACTATCGTCTTGAGTCCAACCCGGTA
AGACACGACTTATCGCCACTGGCAGCAGCCACTGGTAACAGGATTAGCAGAGCGAGGTATGTAGGCGGTG
CTACAGAGTTCTTGAAGTGGTGGCCTAACTACGGCTACACTAGAAGGACAGTATTTGGTATCTGCGCTCT
GCTGAAGCCAGTTACCTTCGGAAAAAGAGTTGGTAGCTCTTGATCCGGCAAACAAACCACCGCTGGTAGC
GGTGGTTTTTTTGTTTGCAAGCAGCAGATTACGCGCAGAAAAAAAGGATCTCAAGAAGATCCTTTGATCT
TTTCTACGGGGTCTGACGCTCAGTGGAACGAAAACTCACGTTAAGGGATTTTGGTCATGAGATTATCAAA
AAGGATCTTCACCTAGATCCTTTTAAATTAAAAATGAAGTTTTAAATCAATCTAAAGTATATATGAGTAA
ACTTGGTCTGACAGTTACCAATGCTTAATCAGTGAGGCACCTATCTCAGCGATCTGTCTATTTCGTTCAT
CCATAGTTGCCTGACTCCCCGTCGTGTAGATAACTACGATACGGGAGGGCTTACCATCTGGCCCCAGTGC
TGCAATGATACCGCGAGACCCACGCTCACCGGCTCCAGATTTATCAGCAATAAACCAGCCAGCCGGAAGG
GCCGAGCGCAGAAGTGGTCCTGCAACTTTATCCGCCTCCATCCAGTCTATTAATTGTTGCCGGGAAGCTA
GAGTAAGTAGTTCGCCAGTTAATAGTTTGCGCAACGTTGTTGCCATTGCTACAGGCATCGTGGTGTCACG
CTCGTCGTTTGGTATGGCTTCATTCAGCTCCGGTTCCCAACGATCAAGGCGAGTTACATGATCCCCCATG
TTGTGCAAAAAAGCGGTTAGCTCCTTCGGTCCTCCGATCGTTGTCAGAAGTAAGTTGGCCGCAGTGTTAT
CACTCATGGTTATGGCAGCACTGCATAATTCTCTTACTGTCATGCCATCCGTAAGATGCTTTTCTGTGAC
TGGTGAGTACTCAACCAAGTCATTCTGAGAATAGTGTATGCGGCGACCGAGTTGCTCTTGCCCGGCGTCA
ATACGGGATAATACCGCGCCACATAGCAGAACTTTAAAAGTGCTCATCATTGGAAAACGTTCTTCGGGGC
GAAAACTCTCAAGGATCTTACCGCTGTTGAGATCCAGTTCGATGTAACCCACTCGTGCACCCAACTGATC
TTCAGCATCTTTTACTTTCACCAGCGTTTCTGGGTGAGCAAAAACAGGAAGGCAAAATGCCGCAAAAAAG
GGAATAAGGGCGACACGGAAATGTTGAATACTCATACTCTTCCTTTTTCAATATTATTGAAGCATTTATC
AGGGTTATTGTCTCATGAGCGGATACATATTTGAATGTATTTAGAAAAATAAACAAATAGGGGTTCCGCG
CACATTTCCCCGAAAAGTGCCACCTGACGTCTAAGAAACCATTATTATCATGACATTAACCTATAAAAAT
AGGCGTATCACGAGGCCCTTTCGTCTTCAC
